Addgene plasmid #100301: pCMV_mEm_4GS_LF82_064
Purpose: Mammalian expression of E. coli LF82_064 CDS fused to mEmerald
Depositing lab: Alan Huett. Depositing organization: University of Nottingham. Publication: A multi-phenotypic imaging screen to identify bacterial effectors by exogenous expression in a HeLa cell line. Collins A, Huett A. Sci Data. 2018 May 15;5:180081. doi: 10.1038/sdata.2018.81. PubMed 29762554.
Backbone
  Vector backbone: pCMV
  Backbone size w/o insert (bp): 4502
  Vector type: Mammalian Expression
Growth in bacteria
  Bacterial resistance: Ampicillin, 100 μg/mL
  Growth temperature: 37°C
  Growth strain: XL1 Blue
  Copy number: High Copy
Gene/Insert
  Gene/Insert name: LF82_064
  Insert size (bp): 657
  Promoter: CMV
  Tag / fusion protein: mEmerald (N terminal on backbone)
  Cloning method: Ligation Independent Cloning
  Sequencing primers: 5′ ACTTCTGCTCTAAAAGCTGCGG; 3′ CACTGCATTCTAGTTGTGGTTTGTC
Terms and licenses: Academic/Nonprofit Terms; Industry Terms: Not Available to Industry
How to cite: pCMV_mEm_4GS_LF82_064 was a gift from Alan Huett (Addgene plasmid # 100301 ; http://n2t.net/addgene:100301 ; RRID:Addgene_100301)
