[The description below was written by a language model from this plasmid's Addgene catalogue record and pLannotate feature annotations shown in this document.]
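Description:
pCMV_mEm_4GS_LF82_064 is a mammalian expression plasmid built on a pCMV backbone that produces the protein encoded by the Escherichia coli LF82_064 open reading frame as a fusion to the green fluorescent protein mEmerald. The sequenced record is 5,159 nt, consistent with the 4,502 bp backbone plus the 657 bp insert. In bacteria it is maintained as a high-copy plasmid through a ColE1/pUC-type origin and selected with ampicillin via the β-lactamase gene and its own promoter. The remaining bacterial annotations (lac promoter and operator, CAP site, and fragments of lacI, lacZα, rop, bom and a pUC polylinker) are backbone remnants with no apparent role in the design. No mammalian selection marker is annotated, which suits the plasmid to transient transfection.

The expression cassette begins with the human cytomegalovirus immediate-early enhancer and promoter, followed by a modified SV40 intron whose splicing generally improves transcript processing and expression. The mEmerald coding sequence comes next and sits at the N terminus of the fusion. The "4GS" in the name suggests a glycine-serine linker between the tag and the bacterial protein, although the record does not describe it. The LF82_064 sequence, introduced by ligation-independent cloning, is not itself annotated in the feature table, but presumably occupies the gap between mEmerald and the SV40 polyadenylation signal that closes the cassette. The function of LF82_064 is not stated. The plasmid belongs to a collection made for an imaging-based screen in which candidate bacterial effectors were expressed in HeLa cells, with the fluorescent tag marking expressing cells and the localisation of the fusion while cellular phenotypes were scored.
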