Features (pLannotate 1.2.2; 16 found; start..end, strand, type, name):
      5..25      -  misc_feature   MCS (fragment): pUC18/19 multiple cloning site
     24..327     +  enhancer       CMV enhancer: human cytomegalovirus immediate early enhancer
    328..531     +  promoter       CMV promoter: human cytomegalovirus (CMV) immediate early promoter
    669..765     +  intron         SV40 intron: modified SV40 intron with splice donor and acceptor sites
    826..1542    +  CDS            mEmerald: mEmerald is a basic (constitutively fluorescent) green fluorescent protein published in 1998, derived from Aequorea victoria. It is reported to be a very rapidly-maturing monomer with moderate acid sensitivity.
   2295..2429    -  polyA_signal   SV40 poly(A) signal: SV40 polyadenylation signal
   2564..2580    -  protein_bind   lac operator: The lac repressor binds to the lac operator to inhibit transcription in E. coli. This inhibition can be relieved by adding lactose or isopropyl-β-D-thiogalactopyranoside (IPTG). lac repressor encoded by lacI
   2588..2618    -  promoter       lac promoter: promoter for the E. coli lac operon
   2633..2654    -  protein_bind   CAP binding site: CAP binding activates transcription in the presence of cAMP. E. coli catabolite activator protein
   2667..2759    -  CDS            lacI (fragment): lac repressor; lacI; The lac repressor binds to the lac operator to inhibit transcription in E. coli. This inhibition can be relieved by adding lactose or isopropyl-β-D-thiogalactopyranoside (IPTG).
   2942..3530    -  rep_origin     ori: high-copy-number ColE1/pMB1/pBR322/pUC origin of replication
   3701..4561    -  CDS            AmpR: β-lactamase; bla; confers resistance to ampicillin, carbenicillin, and related antibiotics
   4562..4666    -  promoter       AmpR promoter: bla
   4761..4796    +  CDS            rop (fragment): Rop protein, which maintains plasmids at low copy number; rop
   4898..4997    +  misc_feature   bom (fragment): basis of mobility region from pBR322
   5003..5158    -  CDS            lacZα (fragment): LacZα fragment of β-galactosidase; lacZ fragment
>Addgene plasmid #100301 | pCMV_mEm_4GS_LF82_064 | addgene full sequence | sequence record 209341 | Addgene NGS Result
TTCGAGCTTGCATGCCTGCAGGTCGTTACATAACTTACGGTAAATGGCCCGCCTGGCTGACCGCCCAACG
ACCCCCGCCCATTGACGTCAATAATGACGTATGTTCCCATAGTAACGCCAATAGGGACTTTCCATTGACG
TCAATGGGTGGAGTATTTACGGTAAACTGCCCACTTGGCAGTACATCAAGTGTATCATATGCCAAGTACG
CCCCCTATTGACGTCAATGACGGTAAATGGCCCGCCTGGCATTATGCCCAGTACATGACCTTATGGGACT
TTCCTACTTGGCAGTACATCTACGTATTAGTCATCGCTATTACCATGGTGATGCGGTTTTGGCAGTACAT
CAATGGGCGTGGATAGCGGTTTGACTCACGGGGATTTCCAAGTCTCCACCCCATTGACGTCAATGGGAGT
TTGTTTTGGCACCAAAATCAACGGGACTTTCCAAAATGTCGTAACAACTCCGCCCCATTGACGCAAATGG
GCGGTAGGCGTGTACGGTGGGAGGTCTATATAAGCAGAGCTCGTTTAGTGAACCGTCAGATCGCCTGGAG
ACGCCATCCACGCTGTTTTGACCTCCATAGAAGACACCGGGACCGATCCAGCCTCCGGACTCTAGAGGAT
CCGGTACTAGAGGAACTGAAAAACCAGAAAGTTAACTGGTAAGTTTAGTCTTTTTGTCTTTTATTTCAGG
TCCCGGATCCGGTGGTGGTGCAAATCAAAGAACTGCTCCTCAGTGGATGTTGCCTTTACTTCTAGGCCTG
TACGGAAGTGTTACTTCTGCTCTAAAAGCTGCGGAATTGTACCCGCGGGCCCACCATGGTGAGCAAGGGC
GAGGAGCTGTTCACCGGGGTGGTGCCCATCCTGGTCGAGCTGGACGGCGACGTAAACGGCCACAAGTTCA
GCGTGTCCGGCGAGGGCGAGGGCGATGCCACCTACGGCAAGCTGACCCTGAAGTTCATCTGCACCACCGG
CAAGCTGCCCGTGCCCTGGCCCACCCTCGTGACCACCTTGACCTACGGCGTGCAGTGCTTCGCCCGCTAC
CCCGACCACATGAAGCAGCACGACTTCTTCAAGTCCGCCATGCCCGAAGGCTACGTCCAGGAGCGCACCA
TCTTCTTCAAGGACGACGGCAACTACAAGACCCGCGCCGAGGTGAAGTTCGAGGGCGACACCCTGGTGAA
CCGCATCGAGCTGAAGGGCATCGACTTCAAGGAGGACGGCAACATCCTGGGGCACAAGCTGGAGTACAAC
TACAACAGCCACAAGGTCTATATCACCGCCGACAAGCAGAAGAACGGCATCAAGGTGAACTTCAAGACCC
GCCACAACATCGAGGACGGCAGCGTGCAGCTCGCCGACCACTACCAGCAGAACACCCCCATCGGCGACGG
CCCCGTGCTGCTGCCCGACAACCACTACCTGAGCACCCAGTCCAAGCTGAGCAAAGACCCCAACGAGAAG
CGCGATCACATGGTCCTGCTGGAGTTCGTGACCGCCGCCGGGATCACTCTCGGCATGGACGAGCTGTACA
AGCGAATTGGTGGAGGGGGCGGTTCCGGTGGCGGAGGTTCCCGAATTCGTCGACGGAGATCTGATATGCT
GAAAGCACAGCTCGATGAATTTGTTGTTGGCATGCATTCTGCCGACCCGGTTATCAGGATCGCCAGATTA
ATATCGCTTGAAGAGATTAACCGCCATCAGGATTTTTTCGAACACTGCGCGAAAGAATATCGTAAGCTGG
CGACAGAGCTTATATTTGCATTGGCTGAACAACTGAACGTTGAGATGGCGGAAAATAACCCGCTAGTTAC
CTTTGCCCCCTTCAAATGCAACCGTAAGCGAAAAGGCAAAATGGGAAAGTGGCAGTATTGTTTTCACGGT
TTTCATTGTACATTTGAGAATAAAAAAACAGAGCAAAATATTGAAGTTCCCCTCGCCTACGGCTTTGATT
TCGGCGATCTGGACCCGTATTTTTTTTCCGGATTTATCAAATCGACCCCCGCCTGGCAGCCTCTGCCAGT
GGCTATTTACGATGATTACCACGACGGTAGCAGGATCATTCAACAACTGCTGGCGCTGGGAAAGTTACAA
AAAATCCCTTCACCGATCCCACAATACACGGGGGTTGCTGCGGTAGATCGGTCCAATGTCGACATCGCAA
ATTTTCGCTCAACACTGGAGAGTCGCCTGCACCGATGTAAATTACGCTGGCTTTTGAAGCATGTAAAAAA
TTCACAAAGGAGCGAAAGATGAATCGGTACCCTCGAGAAGCTTGCGGCCGCGGGGATCCAGACATGATAA
GATACATTGATGAGTTTGGACAAACCACAACTAGAATGCAGTGAAAAAAATGCTTTATTTGTGAAATTTG
TGATGCTATTGCTTTATTTGTAACCATTATAAGCTGCAATAAACAAGTTAACAACAACAATTGCATTCAT
TTTATGTTTCAGGTTCAGGGGGAGGTGTGGGAGGTTTTTTCGGATCCTCTAGAGTCGATCTGCAGGCATG
CTAGCTTGGCGTAATCATGGTCATAGCTGTTTCCTGTGTGAAATTGTTATCCGCTCACAATTCCACACAA
CATACGAGCCGGAAGCATAAAGTGTAAAGCCTGGGGTGCCTAATGAGTGAGCTAACTCACATTAATTGCG
TTGCGCTCACTGCCCGCTTTCCAGTCGGGAAACCTGTCGTGCCAGCTGCATTAATGAATCGGCCAACGCG
CGGGGAGAGGCGGTTTGCGTATTGGGCGCTCTTCCGCTTCCTCGCTCACTGACTCGCTGCGCTCGGTCGT
TCGGCTGCGGCGAGCGGTATCAGCTCACTCAAAGGCGGTAATACGGTTATCCACAGAATCAGGGGATAAC
GCAGGAAAGAACATGTGAGCAAAAGGCCAGCAAAAGGCCAGGAACCGTAAAAAGGCCGCGTTGCTGGCGT
TTTTCCATAGGCTCCGCCCCCCTGACGAGCATCACAAAAATCGACGCTCAAGTCAGAGGTGGCGAAACCC
GACAGGACTATAAAGATACCAGGCGTTTCCCCCTGGAAGCTCCCTCGTGCGCTCTCCTGTTCCGACCCTG
CCGCTTACCGGATACCTGTCCGCCTTTCTCCCTTCGGGAAGCGTGGCGCTTTCTCATAGCTCACGCTGTA
GGTATCTCAGTTCGGTGTAGGTCGTTCGCTCCAAGCTGGGCTGTGTGCACGAACCCCCCGTTCAGCCCGA
CCGCTGCGCCTTATCCGGTAACTATCGTCTTGAGTCCAACCCGGTAAGACACGACTTATCGCCACTGGCA
GCAGCCACTGGTAACAGGATTAGCAGAGCGAGGTATGTAGGCGGTGCTACAGAGTTCTTGAAGTGGTGGC
CTAACTACGGCTACACTAGAAGAACAGTATTTGGTATCTGCGCTCTGCTGAAGCCAGTTACCTTCGGAAA
AAGAGTTGGTAGCTCTTGATCCGGCAAACAAACCACCGCTGGTAGCGGTGGTTTTTTTGTTTGCAAGCAG
CAGATTACGCGCAGAAAAAAAGGATCTCAAGAAGATCCTTTGATCTTTTCTACGGGGTCTGACGCTCAGT
GGAACGAAAACTCACGTTAAGGGATTTTGGTCATGAGATTATCAAAAAGGATCTTCACCTAGATCCTTTT
AAATTAAAAATGAAGTTTTAAATCAATCTAAAGTATATATGAGTAAACTTGGTCTGACAGTTACCAATGC
TTAATCAGTGAGGCACCTATCTCAGCGATCTGTCTATTTCGTTCATCCATAGTTGCCTGACTCCCCGTCG
TGTAGATAACTACGATACGGGAGGGCTTACCATCTGGCCCCAGTGCTGCAATGATACCGCGAGACCCACG
CTCACCGGCTCCAGATTTATCAGCAATAAACCAGCCAGCCGGAAGGGCCGAGCGCAGAAGTGGTCCTGCA
ACTTTATCCGCCTCCATCCAGTCTATTAATTGTTGCCGGGAAGCTAGAGTAAGTAGTTCGCCAGTTAATA
GTTTGCGCAACGTTGTTGCCATTGCTACAGGCATCGTGGTGTCACGCTCGTCGTTTGGTATGGCTTCATT
CAGCTCCGGTTCCCAACGATCAAGGCGAGTTACATGATCCCCCATGTTGTGCAAAAAAGCGGTTAGCTCC
TTCGGTCCTCCGATCGTTGTCAGAAGTAAGTTGGCCGCAGTGTTATCACTCATGGTTATGGCAGCACTGC
ATAATTCTCTTACTGTCATGCCATCCGTAAGATGCTTTTCTGTGACTGGTGAGTACTCAACCAAGTCATT
CTGAGAATAGTGTATGCGGCGACCGAGTTGCTCTTGCCCGGCGTCAATACGGGATAATACCGCGCCACAT
AGCAGAACTTTAAAAGTGCTCATCATTGGAAAACGTTCTTCGGGGCGAAAACTCTCAAGGATCTTACCGC
TGTTGAGATCCAGTTCGATGTAACCCACTCGTGCACCCAACTGATCTTCAGCATCTTTTACTTTCACCAG
CGTTTCTGGGTGAGCAAAAACAGGAAGGCAAAATGCCGCAAAAAAGGGAATAAGGGCGACACGGAAATGT
TGAATACTCATACTCTTCCTTTTTCAATATTATTGAAGCATTTATCAGGGTTATTGTCTCATGAGCGGAT
ACATATTTGAATGTATTTAGAAAAATAAACAAATAGGGGTTCCGCGCACATTTCCCCGAAAAGTGCCACC
TGACGTCTAAGAAACCATTATTATCATGACATTAACCTATAAAAATAGGCGTATCACGAGGCCCTTTCGT
CTCGCGCGTTTCGGTGATGACGGTGAAAACCTCTGACACATGCAGCTCCCGGAGACGGTCACAGCTTGTC
TGTAAGCGGATGCCGGGAGCAGACAAGCCCGTCAGGGCGCGTCAGCGGGTGTTGGCGGGTGTCGGGGCTG
GCTTAACTATGCGGCATCAGAGCAGATTGTACTGAGAGTGCACCATATGCGGTGTGAAATACCGCACAGA
TGCGTAAGGAGAAAATACCGCATCAGGCGCCATTCGCCATTCAGGCTGCGCAACTGTTGGGAAGGGCGAT
CGGTGCGGGCCTCTTCGCTATTACGCCAGCTGGCGAAAGGGGGATGTGCTGCAAGGCGATTAAGTTGGGT
AACGCCAGGGTTTTCCCAGTCACGACGTTGTAAAACGACGGCCAGTGAG
