>Addgene plasmid #100301 | pCMV_mEm_4GS_LF82_064 | depositor partial sequence | sequence record 183643 | Sequence across LF82 gene insert region
TTAACCGCCATCCGGATTTTTTCGAACACTGCGCGAAAGAATATCGTAAGCTGGCGACAGAGCTTATATT
TGCATTGGCTGAACAACTGAACGTTGAGATGGCGGAAAATAACCCGCTTAGTTACCTTTGCCCCCTTCAA
ATGCAACCGTAAGCGAAAAGGCAAAATGGGAAAGTGGCAGTATTGTTTTCACGGTTTTC
